Addgene plasmid #43205: I-TTAG
Depositing lab: Chad Cowan & Kiran Musunuru. Depositing organization: Harvard University. Publication: A TALEN Genome-Editing System for Generating Human Stem Cell-Based Disease Models. Ding Q, Lee YK, Schaefer EA, Peters DT, Veres A, Kim K, Kuperwasser N, Motola DL, Meissner TB, Hendriks WT, Trevisan M, Gupta RM, Moisan A, Banks E, Friesen M, Schinzel RT, Xia F, Tang A, Xia Y, Figueroa E, Wann A, Ahfeldt T, Daheron L, Zhang F, Rubin LL, Peng LF, Chung RT, Musunuru K, Cowan CA. Cell Stem Cell. 2012 Dec 12. pii: S1934-5909(12)00645-5. doi: 10.1016/j.stem.2012.11.011. PubMed 23246482.
Backbone
  Vector backbone: pCRII-TOPO
  Backbone manufacturer: Invitrogen
  Backbone size w/o insert (bp): 3973
  Vector type: Bacterial Cloning
Growth in bacteria
  Bacterial resistance: Ampicillin and Kanamycin, 100 & 50 μg/mL
  Growth temperature: 37°C
  Growth strain: Top10
  Copy number: High Copy
Gene/Insert
  Gene/Insert name: I-TTAG
  Species: Synthetic
  Insert size (bp): 424
  Cloning method: TOPO Cloning
  Sequencing primers: 5′ T7; 3′ M13-rev
Terms and licenses: Academic/Nonprofit Terms; Industry Terms: Not Available to Industry
How to cite: I-TTAG was a gift from Chad Cowan & Kiran Musunuru (Addgene plasmid # 43205 ; http://n2t.net/addgene:43205 ; RRID:Addgene_43205)
