[The description below was written by a language model from this plasmid's Addgene catalogue record.]
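Description:
I-TTAG is a bacterial cloning plasmid built on the commercial pCRII-TOPO backbone (about 4 kb without insert), carrying a 424 bp synthetic insert introduced by TOPO cloning. It is a high-copy plasmid propagated in E. coli and is selectable with both ampicillin and kanamycin, consistent with the two resistance markers of this TOPO vector family. The insert sits between the T7 and M13-reverse priming sites, which the record lists for sequencing across the cloned fragment. No feature table is supplied, so individual backbone elements such as the origin of replication cannot be confirmed from the record itself.

The record does not describe the insert's content beyond its name, synthetic origin and size. The plasmid was deposited in connection with a TALEN genome-editing system developed for generating human stem cell-based disease models. In that context, the name and the insert length suggest a pre-assembled module of TALE repeats recognising the four-base sequence TTAG, with the "I" prefix probably marking its position in an ordered assembly. This interpretation is an inference rather than something the catalogue fields state. The vector is classed purely as a cloning plasmid, and no eukaryotic promoter, nuclease domain, tag or reporter is listed. It therefore appears to be a storage and source plasmid, one component of a library from which fragments are taken to build full-length TALE arrays in a separate expression vector, rather than a construct expressed directly in cells.
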