>Addgene plasmid #43205 | I-TTAG | depositor partial sequence | sequence record 58470 | I-TTAG sequence 424 bps
CGTCTCCTGACCCCAGAGCAGGTCGTGGCCATTGCCTCGAATGGAGGGGGCAAACAGGCGTTGGAAACCG
TACAACGATTGCTGCCGGTGCTGTGCCAAGCGCACGGACTCACCCCAGAGCAGGTCGTGGCCATTGCCTC
GAATGGAGGGGGCAAACAGGCGTTGGAAACCGTACAACGATTGCTGCCGGTGCTGTGCCAAGCGCACGGC
CTCACCCCAGAGCAGGTCGTGGCAATCGCCTCCAACATTGGCGGGAAACAGGCACTCGAGACTGTCCAGC
GCCTGCTTCCCGTGCTGTGCCAAGCGCACGGATTAACCCCAGAGCAGGTCGTGGCAATCGCGAGCAATAA
CGGCGGAAAACAGGCTTTGGAAACGGTGCAGAGGCTCCTTCCAGTGCTGTGCCAAGCGCACGGCTTAAGA
GACG
