>Addgene plasmid #43205 | I-TTAG | addgene partial sequence | sequence record 61987 | M13-F20 5'-TGTAAAACGACGGCCAGT-3'
GGCGAATTGGGCCCTCTAGATGCATGCTCGAGCGGCCGCCAGTGTGATGGATATCTGCAGAATTCGCCCT
TATATAGATGCCGTCCTAGCGCGTCTCCTGACCCCAGAGCAGGTCGTGGCCATTGCCTCGAATGGAGGGG
GCAAACAGGCGTTGGAAACCGTACAACGATTGCTGCCGGTGCTGTGCCAAGCGCACGGACTCACCCCAGA
GCAGGTCGTGGCCATTGCCTCGAATGGAGGGGGCAAACAGGCGTTGGAAACCGTACAACGATTGCTGCCG
GTGCTGTGCCAAGCGCACGGCCTCACCCCAGAGCAGGTCGTGGCAATCGCCTCCAACATTGGCGGGAAAC
AGGCACTCGAGACTGTCCAGCGCCTGCTTCCCGTGCTGTGCCAAGCGCACGGATTAACCCCAGAGCAGGT
CGTGGCAATCGCGAGCAATAACGGCGGAAAACAGGCTTTGGAAACGGTGCAGAGGCTCCTTCCAGTGCTG
TGCCAAGCGCACGGCTTAAGAGACGTGGGCACAGGAAAGATACTTAAGGGCGAATTCCAGCACACTGGCG
GCCGTTACTAGTGGATCCGAGCTCGGTACCAAGCTTGGCGTAATCATGGTCATAGCTGTTTCCTGTGTGA
AATTGTTATCCGCTCACAATTCCACACAACATACGAGCCGGAAGCATAAAGTGTAAAGCCTGGGGTGCCT
AATGAGTGAGCTAACTCACATTAATTGCGTTGCGCTCACTGCCCGCTTTCCAGTCGGGAAACCTGTCGTG
CCAGCTGCATTAATGAATCGGCCAACGCGCGGGGAGAGGCGGTTTGCGTATTGGGCGCTCTTCCGCTTCC
TCGCTCACTGACTCGCTGCGCTCGGTCGTTCGGCTGCGGCGAGCGGTATCAGCTCACTCAAAGGCGGTAA
TACGGTTATCNACAGAATCAGGGGATAACGCAGGAAAGAACATGTGAGCAAAAAG
